>Addgene plasmid #130847 | SUN2delSUNec | addgene full sequence | sequence record 255540 | Addgene NGS Result
GTAAAACGACGGCCAGTCTTAAGCTCGGGCCCCAAATAATGATTTTATTTTGACTGATAGTGACCTGTTC
GTTGCAACAAATTGATGAGCAATGCTTTTTTATAATGCCAACTTTGTACAAAAAAGCAGGCTTCATGGTG
TCCAAGGGCGAGGAGGACAACATGGCCATCATTAAGGAGTTCATGCGCTTCAAGGTCCACATGGAGGGCT
CCGTTAATGGGCATGAGTTCGAGATCGAGGGGGAGGGCGAGGGGAGGCCCTACGAGGGCACACAGACTGC
CAAGCTGAAGGTGACGAAGGGCGGGCCTCTCCCCTTCGCCTGGGACATCCTGTCGCCTCAGTTCATGTAC
GGCTCTAAGGCCTACGTGAAGCACCCCGCTGACATTCCAGATTACCTCAAGCTGAGCTTCCCGGAGGGCT
TCAAGTGGGAGCGGGTTATGAACTTCGAGGACGGCGGGGTGGTCACGGTGACCCAGGACTCCAGCCTCCA
GGATGGCGAGTTCATCTACAAGGTCAAGCTGCGCGGCACAAATTTCCCTTCCGACGGGCCGGTTATGCAG
AAGAAGACTATGGGCTGGGAGGCCTCGTCTGAGCGGATGTACCCGGAGGATGGCGCGCTCAAGGGGGAGA
TTAAGCAGCGCCTCAAGCTGAAGGACGGTGGCCACTACGATGCTGAGGTGAAGACCACGTACAAGGCCAA
GAAGCCGGTCCAGCTCCCAGGCGCCTACAACGTTAATATCAAGCTGGACATTACATCGCACAACGAGGAT
TACACTATCGTGGAGCAGTACGAGAGGGCCGAGGGCAGGCATTCTACGGGCGGGATGGACGAGCTGTACA
AGGGCGCCGGGGATTACAAGGACGATGACGATAAGGCGTACCCTTACGACGTCCCCGATTACGCGGGCGC
CGGGATGGCTTCTCCCTCATTCGCGGCCGCTGCTACCTCTCCGGCGTCATCCCCACTCACGCTGGACGCT
ATCCCACTGGCCTCAAGGCCCGCCCCAGGCGCCGCTGCGGCCCAGCGGAAGCGCTCGGTGTTCCTCCTGA
ACCACCGGCCTCATCCGGTCTCGCCCACCCCGCCCCTGCAGCCAACCGCTGCGGCCTCCGCTCAGCACGC
CAGGAGGAAGAAGACCTCTCATCCACCTAGGCCCAGGTGGCAGACCGTGCTCTCCATCGCTGCCAAGAAT
GCCGCTCTCCTGGCGGCCCTCCTGTACCTCGGCGACCTGGCCTGGAGGTGGAGCCACCCGCCCCCACCTA
GCCCGCCCCCAGACCGGGCTGCCCTGGAGGGCTACGCGGCTCGCGTCGATGAGGTTGAGGCCAGCCTCAC
ACGGACTTTCCGCATGATCCAGGTCCAGCTGGAGGCGGTTGACAGGAAGATTGATGGCGAAGTGGGGGCG
GCGCGGGGCGACCTCCTGGCGCTCCTGGAGGATAAGAGGCTGGCTCTGGAGAGGCAGCTCACGCGCCTGG
ACGCTAGGGCCGGCGAGCTGGGGGATGCGCTCGCTGGCCTGAAGAGGATGGAGTTCCTCCGGAAGGACGA
GTTCGAGAAGTTCTGGGATGAGGTGAAGGGCTCACTGGGCTCCTCCTCCGAGTCGGAGGTGGACCTCGAT
CAGGTCCGGGCCCTGGCGCGCGAGATCGTCATGCGCGAGATTGAGAAGCACGCTGCGGACGGCATCGGGC
GGGTGGATTACGCTGTGGCTTCCGTCAGCCCCGGCAGCTCGGCTGGGTCGCAGGCCTGAGACCCAGCTTT
CTTGTACAAAGTTGGCATTATAAGAAAGCATTGCTTATCAATTTGTTGCAACGAACAGGTCACTATCAGT
CAAAATAAAATCATTATTTGCCATCCAGCTGATATCCCCTATAGTGAGTCGTATTACATGGTCATAGCTG
TTTCCTGGCAGCTCTGGCCCGTGTCTCAAAATCTCTGATGTTACATTGCACAAGATAAAAATATATCATC
ATGAACAATAAAACTGTCTGCTTACATAAACAGTAATACAAGGGGTGTTATGAGCCATATTCAACGGGAA
ACGTCGAGGCCGCGATTAAATTCCAACATGGATGCTGATTTATATGGGTATAAATGGGCTCGCGATAATG
TCGGGCAATCAGGTGCGACAATCTATCGCTTGTATGGGAAGCCCGATGCGCCAGAGTTGTTTCTGAAACA
TGGCAAAGGTAGCGTTGCCAATGATGTTACAGATGAGATGGTCAGACTAAACTGGCTGACGGAATTTATG
CCTCTTCCGACCATCAAGCATTTTATCCGTACTCCTGATGATGCATGGTTACTCACCACTGCGATCCCCG
GAAAAACAGCATTCCAGGTATTAGAAGAATATCCTGATTCAGGTGAAAATATTGTTGATGCGCTGGCAGT
GTTCCTGCGCCGGTTGCATTCGATTCCTGTTTGTAATTGTCCTTTTAACAGCGATCGCGTATTTCGTCTC
GCTCAGGCGCAATCACGAATGAATAACGGTTTGGTTGATGCGAGTGATTTTGATGACGAGCGTAATGGCT
GGCCTGTTGAACAAGTCTGGAAAGAAATGCATAAACTTTTGCCATTCTCACCGGATTCAGTCGTCACTCA
TGGTGATTTCTCACTTGATAACCTTATTTTTGACGAGGGGAAATTAATAGGTTGTATTGATGTTGGACGA
GTCGGAATCGCAGACCGATACCAGGATCTTGCCATCCTATGGAACTGCCTCGGTGAGTTTTCTCCTTCAT
TACAGAAACGGCTTTTTCAAAAATATGGTATTGATAATCCTGATATGAATAAATTGCAGTTTCATTTGAT
GCTCGATGAGTTTTTCTAATCAGAATTGGTTAATTGGTTGTAACACTGGCAGAGCATTACGCTGACTTGA
CGGGACGGCGCAAGCTCATGACCAAAATCCCTTAACGTGAGTTACGCGTCGTTCCACTGAGCGTCAGACC
CCGTAGAAAAGATCAAAGGATCTTCTTGAGATCCTTTTTTTCTGCGCGTAATCTGCTGCTTGCAAACAAA
AAAACCACCGCTACCAGCGGTGGTTTGTTTGCCGGATCAAGAGCTACCAACTCTTTTTCCGAAGGTAACT
GGCTTCAGCAGAGCGCAGATACCAAATACTGTTCTTCTAGTGTAGCCGTAGTTAGGCCACCACTTCAAGA
ACTCTGTAGCACCGCCTACATACCTCGCTCTGCTAATCCTGTTACCAGTGGCTGCTGCCAGTGGCGATAA
GTCGTGTCTTACCGGGTTGGACTCAAGACGATAGTTACCGGATAAGGCGCAGCGGTCGGGCTGAACGGGG
GGTTCGTGCACACAGCCCAGCTTGGAGCGAACGACCTACACCGAACTGAGATACCTACAGCGTGAGCTAT
GAGAAAGCGCCACGCTTCCCGAAGGGAGAAAGGCGGACAGGTATCCGGTAAGCGGCAGGGTCGGAACAGG
AGAGCGCACGAGGGAGCTTCCAGGGGGAAACGCCTGGTATCTTTATAGTCCTGTCGGGTTTCGCCACCTC
TGACTTGAGCGTCGATTTTTGTGATGCTCGTCAGGGGGGCGGAGCCTATGGAAAAACGCCAGCAACGCGG
CCTTTTTACGGTTCCTGGCCTTTTGCTGGCCTTTTGCTCACATGTTCTTTCCTGCGTTATCCCCTGATTC
TGTGGATAACCGTATTACCGCCTTTGAGTGAGCTGATACCGCTCGCCGCAGCCGAACGACCGAGCGCAGC
GAGTCAGTGAGCGAGGAAGCGGAAGAGCGCCCAATACGCAAACCGCCTCTCCCCGCGCGTTGGCCGATTC
ATTAATGCAGCTGGCACGACAGGTTTCCCGACTGGAAAGCGGGCAGTGAGCGCAACGCAATTAATACGCG
TACCGCTAGCCAGGAAGAGTTTGTAGAAACGCAAAAAGGCCATCCGTCAGGATGGCCTTCTGCTTAGTTT
GATGCCTGGCAGTTTATGGCGGGCGTCCTGCCCGCCACCCTCCGGGCCGTTGCTTCACAACGTTCAAATC
CGCTCCCGGCGGATTTGTCCTACTCAGGAGAGCGTTCACCGACAAACAACAGATAAAACGAAAGGCCCAG
TCTTCCGACTGAGCCTTTCGTTTTATTTGATGCCTGGCAGTTCCCTACTCTCGCGTTAACGCTAGCATGG
ATGTTTTCCCAGTCACGACGTT
Features (pLannotate 1.2.2; 10 found; start..end, strand, type, name):
     33..132     +  protein_bind   attL1: mutant version of attL; recombination site for the Gateway® LR reaction LR Clonase™
    135..842     +  CDS            mCherry: mCherry is a basic (constitutively fluorescent) red fluorescent protein published in 2004, derived from Discosoma sp.. It is reported to be a very rapidly-maturing monomer with low acid sensitivity.
   1741..1840    -  protein_bind   attL2: mutant version of attL; recombination site for the Gateway® LR reaction LR Clonase™
   1858..1876    -  promoter       T7 promoter: promoter for bacteriophage T7 RNA polymerase
   2010..2819    +  CDS            KanR: aminoglycoside phosphotransferase; aph(3')-Ia; confers resistance to kanamycin in bacteria or G418 (Geneticin®) in eukaryotes
   2966..3554    +  rep_origin     ori: high-copy-number ColE1/pMB1/pBR322/pUC origin of replication
   3737..3829    +  CDS            lacI (fragment): lac repressor; lacI; The lac repressor binds to the lac operator to inhibit transcription in E. coli. This inhibition can be relieved by adding lactose or isopropyl-β-D-thiogalactopyranoside (IPTG).
   3884..3911    -  terminator     rrnB T2 terminator: transcription terminator T2 from the E. coli rrnB gene
   4043..4086    +  terminator     rrnB T1 terminator: Escherichia coli rrnB; transcription terminator T1 from the E. coli rrnB gene
   4133..17      -  CDS            lacZα (fragment) (across the origin): LacZα fragment of β-galactosidase; lacZ fragment
