[The description below was written by a language model from this plasmid's Addgene catalogue record and pLannotate feature annotations shown in this document.]
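Description:
SUN2delSUNec is a Gateway entry clone built on the pDONR221 backbone, carrying a fluorescently tagged, truncated version of the maize (Zea mays) SUN2 gene, which encodes a nuclear envelope protein of the LINC complex. The plasmid is about 4.2 kb and is maintained in E. coli at high copy from a ColE1/pUC-type origin, with selection by kanamycin through an aminoglycoside phosphotransferase (KanR) gene. The rrnB T1 and T2 terminators typical of pDONR vectors lie upstream of the cloning region and shield the insert from read-through transcription. Small lacI and lacZα fragments and a T7 promoter next to attL2 are backbone remnants.

The payload sits between the attL1 and attL2 recombination sites. It begins with an mCherry coding sequence directly after attL1. According to the catalogue entry, FLAG and HA epitope tags follow mCherry, forming an N-terminal mCherry-FLAG-HA fusion to SUN2 in which the SUN domain has been deleted. The feature table annotates only mCherry within this region. The roughly 900 bp between mCherry and attL2 are unannotated and presumably hold the tags and the truncated SUN2 sequence.

As an entry vector, the plasmid has no promoter annotated for expressing the fusion in plants. The cassette is instead meant to be moved by an LR Clonase reaction into a destination vector that supplies the promoter and terminator. The stated purpose is expression of a plant LINC fluorescent fusion protein for cell biology. A SUN-domain deletion of this kind would typically be compared with full-length protein to test what the domain contributes to localisation or interactions, although the record does not describe specific experiments.
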