Addgene plasmid #130847: SUN2delSUNec
Purpose: Expression of plant LINC fluorescent fusion protein for cell biology
Depositing lab: Hank Bass. Depositing organization: Florida State University, Tallahassee. Publication: Identification and characterization of genes encoding the nuclear envelope LINC complex in the monocot species Zea mays. Gumber HK, McKenna JF, Estrada AL, Tolmie AF, Graumann K, Bass HW. J Cell Sci. 2019 Feb 11;132(3). pii: jcs.221390. doi: 10.1242/jcs.221390. PubMed 30659121.
Backbone
  Vector backbone: pDONR221
  Vector type: Gateway entry vector
Growth in bacteria
  Bacterial resistance: Kanamycin, 50 μg/mL
  Growth temperature: 37°C
  Growth strain: DH5alpha
  Copy number: High Copy
Gene/Insert
  Gene/Insert name: SUN2
  Species: Zea mays (maize)
  Mutation: Deletion of SUN domain
  Tag / fusion protein: mCherry-FLAG-HA (N terminal on insert)
  Cloning method: Unknown
  Sequencing primers: 5′ GTAAAACGACGGCCAGT; 3′ AACAGCTATGACCATG
Terms and licenses: Academic/Nonprofit Terms; Industry Terms: Not Available to Industry
How to cite: SUN2delSUNec was a gift from Hank Bass (Addgene plasmid # 130847 ; http://n2t.net/addgene:130847 ; RRID:Addgene_130847)
